Addgene plasmid #143527: TFORF1585
Purpose: Lentiviral vector for overexpressing transcription factor ORFs with unique 24-bp barcodes. Barcodes facilitate identification of transcription factors in pooled screens.
Depositing lab: Feng Zhang. Depositing organization: Broad Institute. Publication: A transcription factor atlas of directed differentiation. Joung J, Ma S, Tay T, Geiger-Schuller KR, Kirchgatterer PC, Verdine VK, Guo B, Arias-Garcia MA, Allen WE, Singh A, Kuksenko O, Abudayyeh OO, Gootenberg JS, Fu Z, Macrae RK, Buenrostro JD, Regev A, Zhang F. Cell. 2023 Jan 5;186(1):209-229.e26. doi: 10.1016/j.cell.2022.11.026. PubMed 36608654.
Backbone
  Vector backbone: pLX_TRC317
  Backbone manufacturer: Broad Institute Genetic Perturbation Platform
  Backbone size w/o insert (bp): 8264
  Vector type: Mammalian Expression, Lentiviral
  Selectable markers: Puromycin
Growth in bacteria
  Bacterial resistance: Ampicillin, 100 μg/mL
  Growth temperature: 37°C
  Growth strain: NEB Stable
  Copy number: High Copy
Gene/Insert
  Gene/Insert name: ZNF772
  Species: H. sapiens (human)
  Insert size (bp): 1448
  Entrez Gene: ZNF772
  Promoter: EF1a
  Cloning method: Unknown
  Sequencing primers: 5′ GGGTGGAGACTGAAGTTAGGCCAG; 3′ CACATAGCGTAAAAGGAGCAACATAG
Terms and licenses: Academic/Nonprofit Terms; Industry Terms: Not Available to Industry
Depositor comments: NM_001144068,ENST00000356584 . The transcription factor ORF portion of this plasmid was synthesized by Genewiz. Please test multiple small colonies in case of plasmid recombination. To make this collection available in a timely manner, a portion of this collection was not fully sequenced by Addgene. If an Addgene verified full plasmid sequence is not available, please contact us prior to placing an order to request the full sequence.
How to cite: TFORF1585 was a gift from Feng Zhang (Addgene plasmid # 143527 ; http://n2t.net/addgene:143527 ; RRID:Addgene_143527)
