[The description below was written by a language model from this plasmid's Addgene catalogue record and pLannotate feature annotations shown in this document.]
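Description:
TFORF1585 is a lentiviral mammalian expression plasmid built on the pLX_TRC317 backbone, carrying the human zinc-finger gene ZNF772 as one member of a barcoded transcription factor ORF collection. It is propagated in E. coli through a high-copy ColE1/pUC-type origin with ampicillin selection (AmpR under its own bla promoter). It also retains an f1 origin and remnants of a lac/lacZα cloning region flanked by T3 and T7 promoters. The depositor notes that the plasmid can recombine during propagation, a common concern with LTR-containing vectors.

The viral portion follows a third-generation, self-inactivating design. An RSV promoter drives a truncated HIV-1 5' LTR, followed by the Ψ packaging signal with a partial gag sequence, the RRE for Rev-dependent nuclear export, a cPPT/CTS element, and a ΔU3 3' LTR with a downstream SV40 poly(A) signal. Two expression units lie between the LTRs. An SV40 early promoter drives puromycin N-acetyltransferase for selection of transduced cells, and the EF-1α promoter drives the ZNF772 ORF, with a WPRE downstream to enhance transcript expression. The automated annotation matches only part of the stated 1,448 bp insert to the ZNF772 reference protein, which may reflect the specific isoform listed by the depositor. The unique 24-bp barcode described in the record is not annotated, so its position cannot be given from the table. The short U6 promoter fragment upstream of the WPRE appears to be a residual sequence rather than a functional unit.

The construct is intended for constitutive overexpression of ZNF772 after lentiviral transduction. The barcode allows the transcription factor to be identified in pooled screens, such as those examining directed differentiation.
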