Features (pLannotate 1.2.2; 31 found; start..end, strand, type, name):
      5..231     +  promoter       RSV promoter: Rous sarcoma virus enhancer/promoter
    232..412     +  LTR            5' LTR (truncated): truncated 5' long terminal repeat (LTR) from HIV-1
    459..584     +  misc_feature   HIV-1 Ψ: packaging signal of human immunodeficiency virus type 1
    568..931     +  CDS            HIV-1 gag (fragment): gag protein from human immunodeficiency virus 1; gag
   1077..1310    +  misc_feature   RRE: The Rev response element (RRE) of HIV-1 allows for Rev-dependent mRNA export from the nucleus to the cytoplasm.
   1687..1713    +  CDS            Rev (fragment): human immunodeficiency virus 1 (HIV-1) Rev protein; rev; enhances nuclear export of unspliced and incompletely spliced viral mRNAs
   1720..1743    +  promoter       SV40 promoter (fragment): SV40 early promoter
   1744..1815    +  promoter       SV40 promoter (fragment): SV40 enhancer and early promoter
   1839..1974    +  rep_origin     SV40 ori: SV40 origin of replication
   2020..2616    +  CDS            PuroR (fragment): puromycin N-acetyltransferase; pac from Streptomyces; confers resistance to puromycin
   2665..2782    +  misc_feature   cPPT/CTS: central polypurine tract and central termination sequence of HIV-1
   2847..2913    +  CDS            small t antigen (fragment): SV40 (simian virus 40) small t antigen
   2920..4098    +  promoter       EF-1α promoter: strong constitutive promoter for human elongation factor EF-1α
   4115..4852    +  CDS            ZNF772 (fragment): ZN772_HUMAN - Experimental evidence at protein level: Swiss-Prot protein existence level 1. May be involved in transcriptional regulation. From Homo sapiens (Human).
   5474..5527    +  promoter       U6 promoter (fragment): RNA polymerase III promoter for human U6 snRNA
   5569..6157    +  misc_feature   WPRE: woodchuck hepatitis virus posttranscriptional regulatory element
   6208..6227    +  misc_feature   cPPT/CTS (fragment): central polypurine tract and central termination sequence of HIV-1
   6229..6462    +  LTR            3' LTR (ΔU3): self-inactivating 3' long terminal repeat (LTR) from HIV-1
   6540..6661    +  polyA_signal   SV40 poly(A) signal: SV40 polyadenylation signal
   6701..6836    +  rep_origin     SV40 ori: SV40 origin of replication
   6857..6875    -  promoter       T7 promoter: promoter for bacteriophage T7 RNA polymerase
   6883..7038    +  CDS            lacZα (fragment): LacZα fragment of β-galactosidase; lacZ fragment
   7043..7471    +  rep_origin     f1 ori (sequence partly withheld): f1 bacteriophage origin of replication; arrow indicates direction of (+) strand synthesis
   7524..7628    +  promoter       AmpR promoter: bla
   7629..8489    +  CDS            AmpR: β-lactamase; bla; confers resistance to ampicillin, carbenicillin, and related antibiotics
   8660..9248    +  rep_origin     ori: high-copy-number ColE1/pMB1/pBR322/pUC origin of replication
   9431..9523    +  CDS            lacI (fragment): lac repressor; lacI; The lac repressor binds to the lac operator to inhibit transcription in E. coli. This inhibition can be relieved by adding lactose or isopropyl-β-D-thiogalactopyranoside (IPTG).
   9536..9557    +  protein_bind   CAP binding site: CAP binding activates transcription in the presence of cAMP. E. coli catabolite activator protein
   9572..9602    +  promoter       lac promoter: promoter for the E. coli lac operon
   9610..9626    +  protein_bind   lac operator: The lac repressor binds to the lac operator to inhibit transcription in E. coli. This inhibition can be relieved by adding lactose or isopropyl-β-D-thiogalactopyranoside (IPTG). lac repressor encoded by lacI
   9671..9689    +  promoter       T3 promoter: promoter for bacteriophage T3 RNA polymerase
>Addgene plasmid #143527 | TFORF1585 | addgene full sequence | sequence record 400358 | Addgene NGS Result
TTAATGTAGTCTTATGCAATACTCTTGTAGTCTTGCAACATGGTAACGATGAGTTAGCAACATGCCTTAC
AAGGAGAGAAAAAGCACCGTGCATGCCGATTGGTGGAAGTAAGGTGGTACGATCGTGCCTTATTAGGAAG
GCAACAGACGGGTCTGACATGGATTGGACGAACCACTGAATTGCCGCATTGCAGAGATATTGTATTTAAG
TGCCTAGCTCGATACATAAACGGGTCTCTCTGGTTAGACCAGATCTGAGCCTGGGAGCTCTCTGGCTAAC
TAGGGAACCCACTGCTTAAGCCTCAATAAAGCTTGCCTTGAGTGCTTCAAGTAGTGTGTGCCCGTCTGTT
GTGTGACTCTGGTAACTAGAGATCCCTCAGACCCTTTTAGTCAGTGTGGAAAATCTCTAGCAGTGGCGCC
CGAACAGGGACTTGAAAGCGAAAGGGAAACCAGAGGAGCTCTCTCGACGCAGGACTCGGCTTGCTGAAGC
GCGCACGGCAAGAGGCGAGGGGCGGCGACTGGTGAGTACGCCAAAAATTTTGACTAGCGGAGGCTAGAAG
GAGAGAGATGGGTGCGAGAGCGTCAGTATTAAGCGGGGGAGAATTAGATCGCGATGGGAAAAAATTCGGT
TAAGGCCAGGGGGAAAGAAAAAATATAAATTAAAACATATAGTATGGGCAAGCAGGGAGCTAGAACGATT
CGCAGTTAATCCTGGCCTGTTAGAAACATCAGAAGGCTGTAGACAAATACTGGGACAGCTACAACCATCC
CTTCAGACAGGATCAGAAGAACTTAGATCATTATATAATACAGTAGCAACCCTCTATTGTGTGCATCAAA
GGATAGAGATAAAAGACACCAAGGAAGCTTTAGACAAGATAGAGGAAGAGCAAAACAAAAGTAAGACCAC
CGCACAGCAAGCGGCCGCTGATCTTCAGACCTGGAGGAGGAGATATGAGGGACAATTGGAGAAGTGAATT
ATATAAATATAAAGTAGTAAAAATTGAACCATTAGGAGTAGCACCCACCAAGGCAAAGAGAAGAGTGGTG
CAGAGAGAAAAAAGAGCAGTGGGAATAGGAGCTTTGTTCCTTGGGTTCTTGGGAGCAGCAGGAAGCACTA
TGGGCGCAGCGTCAATGACGCTGACGGTACAGGCCAGACAATTATTGTCTGGTATAGTGCAGCAGCAGAA
CAATTTGCTGAGGGCTATTGAGGCGCAACAGCATCTGTTGCAACTCACAGTCTGGGGCATCAAGCAGCTC
CAGGCAAGAATCCTGGCTGTGGAAAGATACCTAAAGGATCAACAGCTCCTGGGGATTTGGGGTTGCTCTG
GAAAACTCATTTGCACCACTGCTGTGCCTTGGAATGCTAGTTGGAGTAATAAATCTCTGGAACAGATTTG
GAATCACACGACCTGGATGGAGTGGGACAGAGAAATTAACAATTACACAAGCTTAATACACTCCTTAATT
GAAGAATCGCAAAACCAGCAAGAAAAGAATGAACAAGAATTATTGGAATTAGATAAATGGGCAAGTTTGT
GGAATTGGTTTAACATAACAAATTGGCTGTGGTATATAAAATTATTCATAATGATAGTAGGAGGCTTGGT
AGGTTTAAGAATAGTTTTTGCTGTACTTTCTATAGTGAATAGAGTTAGGCAGGGATATTCACCATTATCG
TTTCAGACCCACCTCCCAACCCCGAGGGGACCCATGCATTGCATCTCAATTAGTCAGCAACCAGGTGTGG
AAAGTCCCCAGGCTCCCCAGCAGGCAGAAGTATGCAAAGCATGCGTCTCAATTAGTCAGCAACCATAGTC
CCGCCCCTAACTCCGCCCATCCCGCCCCTAACTCCGCCCAGTTCCGCCCATTCTCCGCCCCATGGCTGAC
TAATTTTTTTTATTTATGCAGAGGCCGAGGCCGCCTCGGCCTCTGAGCTATTCCAGAAGTAGTGAGGAGG
CTTTTTTGGAGGCCTAGGCTTTTGCAAAAAGCTTTCTAGAGGTACCACCGGAGCTTACCATGACCGAGTA
CAAGCCCACGGTGCGCCTCGCCACCCGCGACGACGTCCCCAGGGCCGTACGCACCCTCGCCGCCGCGTTC
GCCGACTACCCCGCCACGCGCCACACCGTCGATCCGGACCGCCACATCGAGCGGGTCACCGAGCTGCAAG
AACTCTTCCTCACGCGCGTCGGGCTCGACATCGGCAAGGTGTGGGTCGCGGACGACGGCGCCGCCGTGGC
GGTCTGGACCACGCCGGAGAGCGTCGAAGCGGGGGCGGTGTTCGCCGAGATCGGCCCGCGCATGGCCGAG
TTGAGCGGTTCCCGGCTGGCCGCGCAGCAACAGATGGAAGGCCTCCTGGCGCCGCACCGGCCCAAGGAGC
CCGCGTGGTTCCTGGCCACCGTCGGCGTCTCGCCCGACCACCAGGGCAAGGGTCTGGGCAGCGCCGTCGT
GCTCCCCGGAGTGGAGGCGGCCGAGCGCGCCGGGGTGCCCGCCTTCCTGGAGACCTCCGCGCCCCGCAAC
CTCCCCTTCTACGAGCGGCTCGGCTTCACCGTCACCGCCGACGTCGAGGTGCCCGAAGGACCGCGCACCT
GGTGCATGACCCGCAAGCCCGGTGCCAGTTAACGAATTCTAGATCTTGAGACAAATGGCAGTATTCATCC
ACAATTTTAAAAGAAAAGGGGGGATTGGGGGGTACAGTGCAGGGGAAAGAATAGTAGACATAATAGCAAC
AGACATACAAACTAAAGAATTACAAAAACAAATTACAAAAATTCAAAATTTTCGGGTTTATTACAGGGAC
AGCAGAGATCCACTTTGGCGCCGGCTCGAGGCCTGCAGGTGCAAAGATGGATAAAGTTTTAAACAGAGAG
GAATCTTTGCAGCTAATGGACCTTCTAGGTCTTGAAAGGAGTGGGAATTGGCTCCGGTGCCCGTCAGTGG
GCAGAGCGCACATCGCCCACAGTCCCCGAGAAGTTGGGGGGAGGGGTCGGCAATTGAACCGGTGCCTAGA
GAAGGTGGCGCGGGGTAAACTGGGAAAGTGATGTCGTGTACTGGCTCCGCCTTTTTCCCGAGGGTGGGGG
AGAACCGTATATAAGTGCAGTAGTCGCCGTGAACGTTCTTTTTCGCAACGGGTTTGCCGCCAGAACACAG
GTAAGTGCCGTGTGTGGTTCCCGCGGGCCTGGCCTCTTTACGGGTTATGGCCCTTGCGTGCCTTGAATTA
CTTCCACCTGGCTGCAGTACGTGATTCTTGATCCCGAGCTTCGGGTTGGAAGTGGGTGGGAGAGTTCGAG
GCCTTGCGCTTAAGGAGCCCCTTCGCCTCGTGCTTGAGTTGAGGCCTGGCCTGGGCGCTGGGGCCGCCGC
GTGCGAATCTGGTGGCACCTTCGCGCCTGTCTCGCTGCTTTCGATAAGTCTCTAGCCATTTAAAATTTTT
GATGACCTGCTGCGACGCTTTTTTTCTGGCAAGATAGTCTTGTAAATGCGGGCCAAGATCTGCACACTGG
TATTTCGGTTTTTGGGGCCGCGGGCGGCGACGGGGCCCGTGCGTCCCAGCGCACATGTTCGGCGAGGCGG
GGCCTGCGAGCGCGGCCACCGAGAATCGGACGGGGGTAGTCTCAAGCTGGCCGGCCTGCTCTGGTGCCTG
GCCTCGCGCCGCCGTGTATCGCCCCGCCCTGGGCGGCAAGGCTGGCCCGGTCGGCACCAGTTGCGTGAGC
GGAAAGATGGCCGCTTCCCGGCCCTGCTGCAGGGAGCTCAAAATGGAGGACGCGGCGCTCGGGAGAGCGG
GCGGGTGAGTCACCCACACAAAGGAAAAGGGCCTTTCCGTCCTCAGCCGTCGCTTCATGTGACTCCACGG
AGTACCGGGCGCCGTCCAGGCACCTCGATTAGTTCTCGAGCTTTTGGAGTACGTCGTCTTTAGGTTGGGG
GGAGGGGTTTTATGCGATGGAGTTTCCCCACACTGAGTGGGTGGAGACTGAAGTTAGGCCAGCTTGGCAC
TTGATGTAATTCTCCTTGGAATTTGCCCTTTTTGAGTTTGGATCTTGGTTCATTCTCAAGCCTCAGACAG
TGGTTCAAAGTTTTTTTCTTCCATTTCAGGTGTCGTGAGGCTAGCACCGCCACCATGGCGGCGGCTGAGC
CGATGGGCCCGGCACAGGTTCCCATGAACTCAGAAGTAATTGTGGACCCTATACAGGGGCAGGTGAACTT
TGAGGACGTGTTCGTGTACTTCTCCCAGGAGGAGTGGGTGCTCCTTGATGAGGCTCAGAGGCTCCTGTAC
CGTGATGTGATGCTGGAGAACTTTGCACTTATGGCCTCTCTGGGTTGTTGGCATGGAATGGAGGATGAAG
AGATACCTTTTGAGCAGAGCTTTTCTATAGGAATGTCACAGATCAGGATTCCCAAGGGAGGTCCTTCTAC
TCAGAAGGCTTACCCCTGTGGGACATGTGGCCTGGTCTTAAAAGACATTTTGCACTTGGCTGAGCACCAG
GAAACACACCCAGGGCAGAAACCATACATGTGTGTGCTGTGTGGGAAACAGTTCTGCTTCAGTGCAAACC
TTCACCAGCACCAGAAGCAGCACAGTGGAGAGAAACCCTTTAGAAGTGATAAGAGCAGGCCCTTTCTTCT
GAACAACTGTGCTGTGCAATCAATGGAGATGTCTTTTGTGACAGGGGAGGCTTGTAAGGACTTCCTAGCC
AGCTCAAGCATTTTCGAGCACCATGCCCCTCACAATGAGTGGAAGCCACACAGCAACACCAAGTGTGAGG
AGGCCTCTCACTGTGGAAAAAGGCATTACAAATGCAGTGAATGTGGGAAAACCTTCAGCCGCAAAGACTC
ACTTGTTCAACACCAGAGAGTCCACACTGGAGAAAGGCCTTATGAGTGCGGTGAATGTGGGAAAACCTTT
AGCCGCAAACCCATACTTGCTCAGCACCAGAGAATCCACACTGGAGAAATGCCTTATGAGTGTGGCATAT
GTGGGAAAGTTTTTAATCATAGCTCTAACCTTATTGTACATCAAAGAGTACACACTGGAGCAAGGCCTTA
CAAGTGCAGTGAATGTGGGAAAGCCTATAGTCACAAATCTACACTTGTTCAGCATGAGAGTATCCATACT
GGAGAAAGGCCATATGAGTGCAGCGAATGTGGAAAATACTTTGGTCACAAATACAGACTCATTAAACATT
GGAGTGTTCATACTGGAGCAAGGCCTTATGAGTGCATCGCATGTGGGAAGTTCTTTAGCCAAAGCTCTGA
CCTTATTGCACATCAAAGAGTTCATAATGGTGAAAAGCCTTATGTGTGCAGTGAATGTGGAAAAGCCTTT
AGCCACAAACATGTACTTGTTCAGCATCATAGAATTCACACTGGAGAAAGGCCATATAAGTGCAGTGAAT
GTGGGAAGGCCTTCAGGCAGAGGGCTTCCCTCATCCGCCACTGGAAAATTCACACTGGAGAAAGGCCTTA
GTAATGAACTAGTCCGTAACTTGAAAGTATTTCGATTTCTTGGCTTTATATATCTTGTGGAAAGGACGAT
GCGGCAGATTTCATCTTACCAGGACGCGTTAAGTCGACAATCAACCTCTGGATTACAAAATTTGTGAAAG
ATTGACTGGTATTCTTAACTATGTTGCTCCTTTTACGCTATGTGGATACGCTGCTTTAATGCCTTTGTAT
CATGCTATTGCTTCCCGTATGGCTTTCATTTTCTCCTCCTTGTATAAATCCTGGTTGCTGTCTCTTTATG
AGGAGTTGTGGCCCGTTGTCAGGCAACGTGGCGTGGTGTGCACTGTGTTTGCTGACGCAACCCCCACTGG
TTGGGGCATTGCCACCACCTGTCAGCTCCTTTCCGGGACTTTCGCTTTCCCCCTCCCTATTGCCACGGCG
GAACTCATCGCCGCCTGCCTTGCCCGCTGCTGGACAGGGGCTCGGCTGTTGGGCACTGACAATTCCGTGG
TGTTGTCGGGGAAATCATCGTCCTTTCCTTGGCTGCTCGCCTGTGTTGCCACCTGGATTCTGCGCGGGAC
GTCCTTCTGCTACGTCCCTTCGGCCCTCAATCCAGCGGACCTTCCTTCCCGCGGCCTGCTGCCGGCTCTG
CGGCCTCTTCCGCGTCTTCGCCTTCGCCCTCAGACGAGTCGGATCTCCCTTTGGGCCGCCTCCCCGCGTC
GACTTTAAGACCAATGACTTACAAGGCAGCTGTAGATCTTAGCCACTTTTTAAAAGAAAAGGGGGGACTG
GAAGGGCTAATTCACTCCCAACGAAGACAAGATCTGCTTTTTGCTTGTACTGGGTCTCTCTGGTTAGACC
AGATCTGAGCCTGGGAGCTCTCTGGCTAACTAGGGAACCCACTGCTTAAGCCTCAATAAAGCTTGCCTTG
AGTGCTTCAAGTAGTGTGTGCCCGTCTGTTGTGTGACTCTGGTAACTAGAGATCCCTCAGACCCTTTTAG
TCAGTGTGGAAAATCTCTAGCAGTACGTATAGTAGTTCATGTCATCTTATTATTCAGTATTTATAACTTG
CAAAGAAATGAATATCAGAGAGTGAGAGGAACTTGTTTATTGCAGCTTATAATGGTTACAAATAAAGCAA
TAGCATCACAAATTTCACAAATAAAGCATTTTTTTCACTGCATTCTAGTTGTGGTTTGTCCAAACTCATC
AATGTATCTTATCATGTCTGGCTCTAGCTATCCCGCCCCTAACTCCGCCCATCCCGCCCCTAACTCCGCC
CAGTTCCGCCCATTCTCCGCCCCATGGCTGACTAATTTTTTTTATTTATGCAGAGGCCGAGGCCGCCTCG
GCCTCTGAGCTATTCCAGAAGTAGTGAGGAGGCTTTTTTGGAGGCCTAGGGACGTACCCAATTCGCCCTA
TAGTGAGTCGTATTACGCGCGCTCACTGGCCGTCGTTTTACAACGTCGTGACTGGGAAAACCCTGGCGTT
ACCCAACTTAATCGCCTTGCAGCACATCCCCCTTTCGCCAGCTGGCGTAATAGCGAAGAGGCCCGCACCG
ATCGCCCTTCCCAACAGTTGCGCAGCCTGAATGGCGAATGGG
[124 nt withheld, positions 7043-7166]
C
[91 nt withheld, positions 7168-7258]
A
[49 nt withheld, positions 7260-7308]
CCTTTGACGTTGGAGTCCACGTTCTTT
[37 nt withheld, positions 7336-7372]
ACCCTATCTCGGTCTATTCTTTTGATTTATAAGGGATTTTGCCGATTTCGGCCTATTGGTTAAAAAATGA
GCTGATTTAACAAAAATTTAACGCGAATTTTAACAAAATATTAACGCTTACAATTTAGGTGGCACTTTTC
GGGGAAATGTGCGCGGAACCCCTATTTGTTTATTTTTCTAAATACATTCAAATATGTATCCGCTCATGAG
ACAATAACCCTGATAAATGCTTCAATAATATTGAAAAAGGAAGAGTATGAGTATTCAACATTTCCGTGTC
GCCCTTATTCCCTTTTTTGCGGCATTTTGCCTTCCTGTTTTTGCTCACCCAGAAACGCTGGTGAAAGTAA
AAGATGCTGAAGATCAGTTGGGTGCACGAGTGGGTTACATCGAACTGGATCTCAACAGCGGTAAGATCCT
TGAGAGTTTTCGCCCCGAAGAACGTTTTCCAATGATGAGCACTTTTAAAGTTCTGCTATGTGGCGCGGTA
TTATCCCGTATTGACGCCGGGCAAGAGCAACTCGGTCGCCGCATACACTATTCTCAGAATGACTTGGTTG
AGTACTCACCAGTCACAGAAAAGCATCTTACGGATGGCATGACAGTAAGAGAATTATGCAGTGCTGCCAT
AACCATGAGTGATAACACTGCGGCCAACTTACTTCTGACAACGATCGGAGGACCGAAGGAGCTAACCGCT
TTTTTGCACAACATGGGGGATCATGTAACTCGCCTTGATCGTTGGGAACCGGAGCTGAATGAAGCCATAC
CAAACGACGAGCGTGACACCACGATGCCTGTAGCAATGGCAACAACGTTGCGCAAACTATTAACTGGCGA
ACTACTTACTCTAGCTTCCCGGCAACAATTAATAGACTGGATGGAGGCGGATAAAGTTGCAGGACCACTT
CTGCGCTCGGCCCTTCCGGCTGGCTGGTTTATTGCTGATAAATCTGGAGCCGGTGAGCGTGGGTCTCGCG
GTATCATTGCAGCACTGGGGCCAGATGGTAAGCCCTCCCGTATCGTAGTTATCTACACGACGGGGAGTCA
GGCAACTATGGATGAACGAAATAGACAGATCGCTGAGATAGGTGCCTCACTGATTAAGCATTGGTAACTG
TCAGACCAAGTTTACTCATATATACTTTAGATTGATTTAAAACTTCATTTTTAATTTAAAAGGATCTAGG
TGAAGATCCTTTTTGATAATCTCATGACCAAAATCCCTTAACGTGAGTTTTCGTTCCACTGAGCGTCAGA
CCCCGTAGAAAAGATCAAAGGATCTTCTTGAGATCCTTTTTTTCTGCGCGTAATCTGCTGCTTGCAAACA
AAAAAACCACCGCTACCAGCGGTGGTTTGTTTGCCGGATCAAGAGCTACCAACTCTTTTTCCGAAGGTAA
CTGGCTTCAGCAGAGCGCAGATACCAAATACTGTTCTTCTAGTGTAGCCGTAGTTAGGCCACCACTTCAA
GAACTCTGTAGCACCGCCTACATACCTCGCTCTGCTAATCCTGTTACCAGTGGCTGCTGCCAGTGGCGAT
AAGTCGTGTCTTACCGGGTTGGACTCAAGACGATAGTTACCGGATAAGGCGCAGCGGTCGGGCTGAACGG
GGGGTTCGTGCACACAGCCCAGCTTGGAGCGAACGACCTACACCGAACTGAGATACCTACAGCGTGAGCT
ATGAGAAAGCGCCACGCTTCCCGAAGGGAGAAAGGCGGACAGGTATCCGGTAAGCGGCAGGGTCGGAACA
GGAGAGCGCACGAGGGAGCTTCCAGGGGGAAACGCCTGGTATCTTTATAGTCCTGTCGGGTTTCGCCACC
TCTGACTTGAGCGTCGATTTTTGTGATGCTCGTCAGGGGGGCGGAGCCTATGGAAAAACGCCAGCAACGC
GGCCTTTTTACGGTTCCTGGCCTTTTGCTGGCCTTTTGCTCACATGTTCTTTCCTGCGTTATCCCCTGAT
TCTGTGGATAACCGTATTACCGCCTTTGAGTGAGCTGATACCGCTCGCCGCAGCCGAACGACCGAGCGCA
GCGAGTCAGTGAGCGAGGAAGCGGAAGAGCGCCCAATACGCAAACCGCCTCTCCCCGCGCGTTGGCCGAT
TCATTAATGCAGCTGGCACGACAGGTTTCCCGACTGGAAAGCGGGCAGTGAGCGCAACGCAATTAATGTG
AGTTAGCTCACTCATTAGGCACCCCAGGCTTTACACTTTATGCTTCCGGCTCGTATGTTGTGTGGAATTG
TGAGCGGATAACAATTTCACACAGGAAACAGCTATGACCATGATTACGCCAAGCGCGCAATTAACCCTCA
CTAAAGGGAACAAAAGCTGGAGCTGCAAGC
