>Addgene plasmid #143527 | TFORF1585 | depositor partial sequence | sequence record 282711 | Insert
ACCGCCACCATGGCGGCGGCTGAGCCGATGGGCCCGGCACAGGTTCCCATGAACTCAGAAGTAATTGTGG
ACCCTATACAGGGGCAGGTGAACTTTGAGGACGTGTTCGTGTACTTCTCCCAGGAGGAGTGGGTGCTCCT
TGATGAGGCTCAGAGGCTCCTGTACCGTGATGTGATGCTGGAGAACTTTGCACTTATGGCCTCTCTGGGT
TGTTGGCATGGAATGGAGGATGAAGAGATACCTTTTGAGCAGAGCTTTTCTATAGGAATGTCACAGATCA
GGATTCCCAAGGGAGGTCCTTCTACTCAGAAGGCTTACCCCTGTGGGACATGTGGCCTGGTCTTAAAAGA
CATTTTGCACTTGGCTGAGCACCAGGAAACACACCCAGGGCAGAAACCATACATGTGTGTGCTGTGTGGG
AAACAGTTCTGCTTCAGTGCAAACCTTCACCAGCACCAGAAGCAGCACAGTGGAGAGAAACCCTTTAGAA
GTGATAAGAGCAGGCCCTTTCTTCTGAACAACTGTGCTGTGCAATCAATGGAGATGTCTTTTGTGACAGG
GGAGGCTTGTAAGGACTTCCTAGCCAGCTCAAGCATTTTCGAGCACCATGCCCCTCACAATGAGTGGAAG
CCACACAGCAACACCAAGTGTGAGGAGGCCTCTCACTGTGGAAAAAGGCATTACAAATGCAGTGAATGTG
GGAAAACCTTCAGCCGCAAAGACTCACTTGTTCAACACCAGAGAGTCCACACTGGAGAAAGGCCTTATGA
GTGCGGTGAATGTGGGAAAACCTTTAGCCGCAAACCCATACTTGCTCAGCACCAGAGAATCCACACTGGA
GAAATGCCTTATGAGTGTGGCATATGTGGGAAAGTTTTTAATCATAGCTCTAACCTTATTGTACATCAAA
GAGTACACACTGGAGCAAGGCCTTACAAGTGCAGTGAATGTGGGAAAGCCTATAGTCACAAATCTACACT
TGTTCAGCATGAGAGTATCCATACTGGAGAAAGGCCATATGAGTGCAGCGAATGTGGAAAATACTTTGGT
CACAAATACAGACTCATTAAACATTGGAGTGTTCATACTGGAGCAAGGCCTTATGAGTGCATCGCATGTG
GGAAGTTCTTTAGCCAAAGCTCTGACCTTATTGCACATCAAAGAGTTCATAATGGTGAAAAGCCTTATGT
GTGCAGTGAATGTGGAAAAGCCTTTAGCCACAAACATGTACTTGTTCAGCATCATAGAATTCACACTGGA
GAAAGGCCATATAAGTGCAGTGAATGTGGGAAGGCCTTCAGGCAGAGGGCTTCCCTCATCCGCCACTGGA
AAATTCACACTGGAGAAAGGCCTTAGTAATGAACTAGTCCGTAACTTGAAAGTATTTCGATTTCTTGGCT
TTATATATCTTGTGGAAAGGACGATGCGGCAGATTTCATCTTACCAGG
