>Addgene plasmid #143527 | TFORF1585 | depositor partial sequence | sequence record 282712 | Barcode
TGCGGCAGATTTCATCTTACCAGG
